Addgene plasmid #197888: pAAV-CAGGS-Flex/3'USS(553)-GFP
Purpose: Can be used to generate AAV virus that will express GFP in the presence of Cre including the shortage of a unilateral spacer sequence(USS)
Depositing lab: Kazuto Kobayashi. Depositing organization: Fukushima Medical University. Publication: Highly selective transgene expression through the flip-excision switch system by using a unilateral spacer sequence. Matsushita N, Kato S, Nishizawa K, Sugawara M, Takeuchi K, Miyasaka Y, Mashimo T, Kobayashi K. Cell Rep Methods. 2023 Jan 18;3(2):100393. doi: 10.1016/j.crmeth.2022.100393. eCollection 2023 Feb 27. PubMed 36936079.
Backbone
  Vector backbone: pAAV-MCS
  Total vector size (bp): 7249
  Vector type: AAV
Growth in bacteria
  Bacterial resistance: Ampicillin, 100 μg/mL
  Growth temperature: 37°C
  Growth strain: NEB Stable
  Growth instructions: Stbl3 and DH5alpha are also suitable growth strains.
  Copy number: High Copy
Gene/Insert
  Gene/Insert name: GFP
  Species: Aequorea victoria
  Insert size (bp): 720
  Mutation: N/A
  Promoter: CAG
  Cloning method: Gibson Cloning
  Sequencing primers: 5′ tgctaaccatgttcatgc; 3′ cagcgtatccacatagcg
Terms and licenses: Academic/Nonprofit Terms; Industry Terms: Not Available to Industry
How to cite: pAAV-CAGGS-Flex/3'USS(553)-GFP was a gift from Kazuto Kobayashi (Addgene plasmid # 197888 ; http://n2t.net/addgene:197888 ; RRID:Addgene_197888)
