[The description below was written by a language model from this plasmid's Addgene catalogue record and pLannotate feature annotations shown in this document.]
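Description:
pAAV-CAGGS-Flex/3'USS(553)-GFP is a 7,249 bp AAV transfer plasmid built on the pAAV-MCS backbone, intended for producing recombinant AAV that expresses GFP only in cells containing Cre recombinase. It is maintained in E. coli through a high-copy ColE1/pUC-type origin with ampicillin selection (AmpR under its own promoter), and it also carries an f1 phage origin. The expression cassette is bounded by AAV2 inverted terminal repeats, which direct replication and packaging of the intervening DNA into virions. The annotation detects the 3' ITR in full but only short fragments of the 5' ITR, and the sequence record is labelled a partial NGS result.

Transcription is driven by the CAG promoter, composed of the CMV enhancer, the chicken β-actin promoter and a chimeric intron. Downstream lies a flip-excision (FLEX) switch: a loxP and a lox2272 site in forward orientation, an EGFP coding sequence (720 bp) in the antisense orientation, then a loxP and a lox2272 site in reverse orientation. Cre inverts the EGFP segment through one pair of compatible sites and then excises between the other pair, locking the reporter in the sense orientation. A WPRE and the human growth hormone polyadenylation signal follow to enhance transcript stability and processing.

The distinguishing feature is asymmetric spacing. The 5' lox pair is separated by only about 50 bp (annotated as a β-globin intron fragment), whereas the 3' pair is separated by roughly 553 bp, annotated as a fragment matching Katushka. This longer stretch corresponds to the 3' unilateral spacer sequence named in the construct, here in a shortened version according to the record. The associated work concerns using such a spacer to make FLEX-based transgene expression highly selective.
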