Features (pLannotate 1.2.2; 22 found; start..end, strand, type, name):
     12..39      +  repeat_region  AAV2 ITR (fragment): inverted terminal repeat of adeno-associated virus serotype 2 inverted
     68..95      +  repeat_region  AAV2 ITR (fragment): inverted terminal repeat of adeno-associated virus serotype 2 inverted
    146..525     +  enhancer       CMV enhancer: human cytomegalovirus immediate early enhancer
    527..804     +  promoter       chicken β-actin promoter: No description available
    805..1821    +  intron         chimeric intron: chimera between introns from chicken β-actin and rabbit β-globin
   1876..1909    +  protein_bind   loxP: Cre-mediated recombination occurs in the 8-bp core sequence (GCATACAT). Cre recombinase
   1910..1959    -  intron         β-globin intron (fragment): internally truncated intron from human β-globin
   1960..1993    +  protein_bind   lox2272: Cre-mediated recombination occurs in the 8-bp core sequence (GGATACTT). lox2272 sites are compatible with each other, but incompatible with loxP or loxN sites (Lee and Saito, 1988). Cre recombinase
   2000..2719    -  CDS            EGFP: the original enhanced GFP (Yang et al., 1996) mammalian codon-optimized
   2760..2793    -  protein_bind   loxP: Cre-mediated recombination occurs in the 8-bp core sequence (GCATACAT). Cre recombinase
   2794..3348    +  CDS            Katushka (fragment): Katushka is a basic (constitutively fluorescent) red fluorescent protein published in 2007, derived from Entacmaea quadricolor. It is reported to be a rapidly-maturing dimer.
   3347..3380    -  protein_bind   lox2272: Cre-mediated recombination occurs in the 8-bp core sequence (GGATACTT). lox2272 sites are compatible with each other, but incompatible with loxP or loxN sites (Lee and Saito, 1988). Cre recombinase
   3396..3984    +  misc_feature   WPRE: woodchuck hepatitis virus posttranscriptional regulatory element
   3996..4472    +  polyA_signal   hGH poly(A) signal: human growth hormone polyadenylation signal
   4512..4652    +  repeat_region  AAV2 ITR: inverted terminal repeat of adeno-associated virus serotype 2 inverted
   4657..4708    -  misc_feature   bom (fragment): basis of mobility region from pBR322
   4727..5182    +  rep_origin     f1 ori (sequence partly withheld): f1 bacteriophage origin of replication; arrow indicates direction of (+) strand synthesis
   5183..5232    -  misc_feature   bom (fragment): basis of mobility region from pBR322
   5334..5369    -  CDS            rop (fragment): Rop protein, which maintains plasmids at low copy number; rop
   5464..5568    +  promoter       AmpR promoter: bla
   5569..6429    +  CDS            AmpR: β-lactamase; bla; confers resistance to ampicillin, carbenicillin, and related antibiotics
   6600..7188    +  rep_origin     ori: high-copy-number ColE1/pMB1/pBR322/pUC origin of replication
>Addgene plasmid #197888 | pAAV-CAGGS-Flex/3'USS(553)-GFP | addgene full sequence | sequence record 387491 | Addgene Partial NGS Result
CCTGCAGGCAGCTGCGCGCTCGCTCGCTCACTGAGGCCGCCCGGGCGTCGGGCGACCTTTGGTCGCCCGG
CCTCAGTGAGCGAGCGAGCGCGCAGAGAGGGAGTGGCCAACTCCATCACTAGGGGTTCCTGCGGCCGCAC
GCGTCGACATTGATTATTGACTAGTTATTAATAGTAATCAATTACGGGGTCATTAGTTCATAGCCCATAT
ATGGAGTTCCGCGTTACATAACTTACGGTAAATGGCCCGCCTGGCTGACCGCCCAACGACCCCCGCCCAT
TGACGTCAATAATGACGTATGTTCCCATAGTAACGCCAATAGGGACTTTCCATTGACGTCAATGGGTGGA
GTATTTACGGTAAACTGCCCACTTGGCAGTACATCAAGTGTATCATATGCCAAGTACGCCCCCTATTGAC
GTCAATGACGGTAAATGGCCCGCCTGGCATTATGCCCAGTACATGACCTTATGGGACTTTCCTACTTGGC
AGTACATCTACGTATTAGTCATCGCTATTACCATGGTCGAGGTGAGCCCCACGTTCTGCTTCACTCTCCC
CATCTCCCCCCCCTCCCCACCCCCAATTTTGTATTTATTTATTTTTTAATTATTTTGTGCAGCGATGGGG
GCGGGGGGGGGGGGGGGGCGCGCGCCGGGSGGGGSGGGGGGGGGSGGGGGGSGGGGSGGGGSGRGGCGGA
GAGGTGCGGCGGCAGCCAATCAGAGCGGCGCGCTCCGAAAGTTTCCTTTTATGGCGAGGCGGCGGCGGCG
GCGGCCCTATAAAAAGCGAAGCGCGCGGCGGGCGGGAGTCGCTGCGCGCTGCCTTCGCCCCGTGCCCCGC
TCCGCCGCCGCCTCGCGCCGCCCGCCCCGGCTCTGACTGACCGCGTTACTCCCACAGGTGAGCGGGCGGG
ACGGCCCTTCTCCTCCGGGCTGTAATTAGCGCTTGGTTTAATGACGGCTTGTTTCTTTTCTGTGGCTGCG
TGAAAGCCTTGAGGGGCTCCGGGAGGGCCCTTTGTGCGGGGGGAGCGGCTCGGGGGGTGCGTGCGTGTGT
GTGTGCGTGGGGAGCGCCGCGTGCGGCTCCGCGCTGCCCGGCGGCTGTGAGCGCTGCGGGCGCGGCGCGG
GGCTTTGTGCGCTCCGCAGTGTGCGCGAGGGGAGCGCGGCCGGGGGCGGTGCCCCGCGGTGCGGGGGGGG
CTGCGAGGGGAACAAAGGCTGCGTGCGGGGTGTGTGCGTGGGGGGGTGAGCAGGGGGTGTGGGCGCGTCG
GTCGGGCTGCAACCCCCCCTGCACCCCCCTCCCCGAGTTGCTGAGCACGGCCCGGCTTCGGGTGCGGGGC
TCCGTACGGGGCGTGGCGCGGGGCTCGCCGTGCCGGGCGGGGGGTGGCGGCAGGTGGGGGTGCCGGGCGG
GGCGGGGCCGCCKCGGGCCGGGGGGGGCTCGGGGGRGGGGCGCGGCGGCCCCCGGAGCGCCGGCGGCTGT
CGAGGCGCGGCGAGCCGCAGCCATTGCCTTTTATGGTAATCGTGCGAGAGGGCGCAGGGACTTCCTTTGT
CCCAAATCTGTGCGGAGCCGAAATCTGGGAGGCGCCGCCGCACCCCCTCTAGCGGGCGCGGGGCGAAGCG
GTGCGGCGCCGGCAGGAAGGAAATGGGCGGGGAGGGCCTTCGTGCGTCGCCGCGCCGCCGTCCCCTTCTC
CCTCTCCAGCCTCGGGGCTGTCCGCGGGGGGACGGCTGCCTTCGGGGGGGACGGGGCAGGGCGGGGTTCG
GCTTCTGGCGTGTGACCGGCGGCTCTAGAGCCTCTGCTAACCATGTTCATGCCTTCTTCTTTTTCCTACA
GCTCCTGGGCAACGTGCTGGTTATTGTGCTGTCTCATCATTTTGGCAAAGAATTCATAACTTCGTATAGC
ATACATTATACGAAGTTATGCAGAATGGTAGCTGGATTGTAGCTGCTATTAGCAATATGAAACCTCTTAA
TAACTTCGTATAGGATACTTTATACGAAGTTATGGATCCTTACTTGTACAGCTCGTCCATGCCGAGAGTG
ATCCCGGCGGCGGTCACGAACTCCAGCAGGACCATGTGATCGCGCTTCTCGTTGGGGTCTTTGCTCAGGG
CGGACTGGGTGCTCAGGTAGTGGTTGTCGGGCAGCAGCACGGGGCCGTCGCCGATGGGGGTGTTCTGCTG
GTAGTGGTCGGCGAGCTGCACGCTGCCGTCCTCGATGTTGTGGCGGATCTTGAAGTTCACCTTGATGCCG
TTCTTCTGCTTGTCGGCCATGATATAGACGTTGTGGCTGTTGTAGTTGTACTCCAGCTTGTGCCCCAGGA
TGTTGCCGTCCTCCTTGAAGTCGATGCCCTTCAGCTCGATGCGGTTCACCAGGGTGTCGCCCTCGAACTT
CACCTCGGCGCGGGTCTTGTAGTTGCCGTCGTCCTTGAAGAAGATGGTGCGCTCCTGGACGTAGCCTTCG
GGCATGGCGGACTTGAAGAAGTCGTGCTGCTTCATGTGGTCGGGGTAGCGGCTGAAGCACTGCACGCCGT
AGGTCAGGGTGGTCACGAGGGTGGGCCAGGGCACGGGCAGCTTGCCGGTGGTGCAGATGAACTTCAGGGT
CAGCTTGCCGTAGGTGGCATCGCCCTCGCCCTCGCCGGACACGCTGAACTTGTGGCCGTTTACGTCGCCG
TCCAGCTCGACCAGGATGGGCACCACCCCGGTGAACAGCTCCTCGCCCTTGCTCACCATGGTGGCAAGCT
TGCCTCGAGCAGCGCTGCTCGAGAGATCTATAACTTCGTATAATGTATGCTATACGAAGTTATTGCACAT
CCGAGGGCGAAGGCAAGCCCTACGAGGGCACCCAGACCATGAAGATCAAGGTGGTCGAGGGCGGCCCTCT
CCCCTTCGCCTTCGACATCCTGGCTACCAGCTTCATGTACGGCAGCAAAACCTTTATCAACCACACCCAG
GGCATCCCCGACTTCTTTAAGCAGTCCTTCCCTGAGGGCTTCACATGGGAGAGGATCACCACATACGAAG
ACGGGGGCGTGCTGACCGCTACCCAGGACACCAGCCTCCAGAACGGCTGCCTCATCTACAACGTCAAGAT
CAACGGGGTGAACTTCCCATCCAACGGCCCTGTGATGCAGAAGAAAACACTCGGCTGGGAGGCCAGCACC
GAGATGCTGTACCCCGCTGACAGCGGCCTGAGAGGCCATAGCCAGATGGCCCTGAAGCTCGTGGGCGGGG
GCTACCTGCACTGCTCCCTCAAGACCACATACAGATCCAAGAAACCCGCTAAGAACCTCAAGATGCCCGG
CTTCTACTTCGTGGACAGGAGACTGGAAAGAATCAAGGAGGCCGACAAAGAGACCTATAACTTCGTATAA
AGTATCCTATACGAAGTTATGCGGCCGCATCGATTAATCAACCTCTGGATTACAAAATTTGTGAAAGATT
GACTGGTATTCTTAACTATGTTGCTCCTTTTACGCTATGTGGATACGCTGCTTTAATGCCTTTGTATCAT
GCTATTGCTTCCCGTATGGCTTTCATTTTCTCCTCCTTGTATAAATCCTGGTTGCTGTCTCTTTATGAGG
AGTTGTGGCCCGTTGTCAGGCAACGTGGCGTGGTGTGCACTGTGTTTGCTGACGCAACCCCCACTGGTTG
GGGCATTGCCACCACCTGTCAGCTCCTTTCCGGGACTTTCGCTTTCCCCCTCCCTATTGCCACGGCGGAA
CTCATCGCCGCCTGCCTTGCCCGCTGCTGGACAGGGGCTCGGCTGTTGGGCACTGACAATTCCGTGGTGT
TGTCGGGGAAGCTGACGTCCTTTCCATGGCTGCTCGCCTGTGTTGCCACCTGGATTCTGCGCGGGACGTC
CTTCTGCTACGTCCCTTCGGCCCTCAATCCAGCGGACCTTCCTTCCCGCGGCCTGCTGCCGGCTCTGCGG
CCTCTTCCGCGTCTTCGCCTTCGCCCTCAGACGAGTCGGATCTCCCTTTGGGCCGCCTCCCCGCATCTGA
TCTACGGGTGGCATCCCTGTGACCCCTCCCCAGTGCCTCTCCTGGCCCTGGAAGTTGCCACTCCAGTGCC
CACCAGCCTTGTCCTAATAAAATTAAGTTGCATCATTTTGTCTGACTAGGTGTCCTTCTATAATATTATG
GGGTGGAGGGGGGTGGTATGGAGCAAGGGGCAAGTTGGGAAGACAACCTGTAGGGCCTGCGGGGTCTATT
GGGAACCAAGCTGGAGTGCAGTGGCACAATCTTGGCTCACTGCAATCTCCGCCTCCTGGGTTCAAGCGAT
TCTCCTGCCTCAGCCTCCCGAGTTGTTGGGATTCCAGGCATGCATGACCAGGCTCAGCTAATTTTTGTTT
TTTTGGTAGAGACGGGGTTTCACCATATTGGCCAGGCTGGTCTCCAACTCCTAATCTCAGGTGATCTACC
CACCTTGGCCTCCCAAATTGCTGGGATTACAGGCGTGAACCACTGCTCCCTTCCCTGTCCTTCTGATTTT
GTAGGTAACCACGTGCGGACCGAGCGGCCGCAGGAACCCCTAGTGATGGAGTTGGCCACTCCCTCTCTGC
GCGCTCGCTCGCTCACTGAGGCCGGGCGACCAAAGGTCGCCCGACGCCCGGGCTTTGCCCGGGCGGCCTC
AGTGAGCGAGCGAGCGCGCAGCTGCCTGCAGGGGCGCCTGATGCGGTATTTTCTCCTTACGCATCTGTGC
GGTATTTCACACCGCATA
[95 nt withheld, positions 4709-4803]
T
[46 nt withheld, positions 4805-4850]
C
[141 nt withheld, positions 4852-4992]
CCTTTGACGTTGGAGTCCACGTTCTTT
[37 nt withheld, positions 5020-5056]
ACTCTATCTCGGGCTATTCTTTTGATTTATAAGGGATTTTGCCGATTTCGGTCTATTGGTTAAAAAATGA
GCTGATTTAACAAAAATTTAACGCGAATTTTAACAAAATATTAACGTTTACAATTTTATGGTGCACTCTC
AGTACAATCTGCTCTGATGCCGCATAGTTAAGCCAGCCCCGACACCCGCCAACACCCGCTGACGCGCCCT
GACGGGCTTGTCTGCTCCCGGCATCCGCTTACAGACAAGCTGTGACCGTCTCCGGGAGCTGCATGTGTCA
GAGGTTTTCACCGTCATCACCGAAACGCGCGAGACGAAAGGGCCTCGTGATACGCCTATTTTTATAGGTT
AATGTCATGATAATAATGGTTTCTTAGACGTCAGGTGGCACTTTTCGGGGAAATGTGCGCGGAACCCCTA
TTTGTTTATTTTTCTAAATACATTCAAATATGTATCCGCTCATGAGACAATAACCCTGATAAATGCTTCA
ATAATATTGAAAAAGGAAGAGTATGAGTATTCAACATTTCCGTGTCGCCCTTATTCCCTTTTTTGCGGCA
TTTTGCCTTCCTGTTTTTGCTCACCCAGAAACGCTGGTGAAAGTAAAAGATGCTGAAGATCAGTTGGGTG
CACGAGTGGGTTACATCGAACTGGATCTCAACAGCGGTAAGATCCTTGAGAGTTTTCGCCCCGAAGAACG
TTTTCCAATGATGAGCACTTTTAAAGTTCTGCTATGTGGCGCGGTATTATCCCGTATTGACGCCGGGCAA
GAGCAACTCGGTCGCCGCATACACTATTCTCAGAATGACTTGGTTGAGTACTCACCAGTCACAGAAAAGC
ATCTTACGGATGGCATGACAGTAAGAGAATTATGCAGTGCTGCCATAACCATGAGTGATAACACTGCGGC
CAACTTACTTCTGACAACGATCGGAGGACCGAAGGAGCTAACCGCTTTTTTGCACAACATGGGGGATCAT
GTAACTCGCCTTGATCGTTGGGAACCGGAGCTGAATGAAGCCATACCAAACGACGAGCGTGACACCACGA
TGCCTGTAGCAATGGCAACAACGTTGCGCAAACTATTAACTGGCGAACTACTTACTCTAGCTTCCCGGCA
ACAATTAATAGACTGGATGGAGGCGGATAAAGTTGCAGGACCACTTCTGCGCTCGGCCCTTCCGGCTGGC
TGGTTTATTGCTGATAAATCTGGAGCCGGTGAGCGTGGGTCTCGCGGTATCATTGCAGCACTGGGGCCAG
ATGGTAAGCCCTCCCGTATCGTAGTTATCTACACGACGGGGAGTCAGGCAACTATGGATGAACGAAATAG
ACAGATCGCTGAGATAGGTGCCTCACTGATTAAGCATTGGTAACTGTCAGACCAAGTTTACTCATATATA
CTTTAGATTGATTTAAAACTTCATTTTTAATTTAAAAGGATCTAGGTGAAGATCCTTTTTGATAATCTCA
TGACCAAAATCCCTTAACGTGAGTTTTCGTTCCACTGAGCGTCAGACCCCGTAGAAAAGATCAAAGGATC
TTCTTGAGATCCTTTTTTTCTGCGCGTAATCTGCTGCTTGCAAACAAAAAAACCACCGCTACCAGCGGTG
GTTTGTTTGCCGGATCAAGAGCTACCAACTCTTTTTCCGAAGGTAACTGGCTTCAGCAGAGCGCAGATAC
CAAATACTGTTCTTCTAGTGTAGCCGTAGTTAGGCCACCACTTCAAGAACTCTGTAGCACCGCCTACATA
CCTCGCTCTGCTAATCCTGTTACCAGTGGCTGCTGCCAGTGGCGATAAGTCGTGTCTTACCGGGTTGGAC
TCAAGACGATAGTTACCGGATAAGGCGCAGCGGTCGGGCTGAACGGGGGGTTCGTGCACACAGCCCAGCT
TGGAGCGAACGACCTACACCGAACTGAGATACCTACAGCGTGAGCTATGAGAAAGCGCCACGCTTCCCGA
AGGGAGAAAGGCGGACAGGTATCCGGTAAGCGGCAGGGTCGGAACAGGAGAGCGCACGAGGGAGCTTCCA
GGGGGAAACGCCTGGTATCTTTATAGTCCTGTCGGGTTTCGCCACCTCTGACTTGAGCGTCGATTTTTGT
GATGCTCGTCAGGGGGGCGGAGCCTATGGAAAAACGCCAGCAACGCGGCCTTTTTACGGTTCCTGGCCTT
TTGCTGGCCTTTTGCTCACATGT
